Addgene plasmid #43112: I-GCCC
Depositing lab: Chad Cowan & Kiran Musunuru. Depositing organization: Harvard University. Publication: A TALEN Genome-Editing System for Generating Human Stem Cell-Based Disease Models. Ding Q, Lee YK, Schaefer EA, Peters DT, Veres A, Kim K, Kuperwasser N, Motola DL, Meissner TB, Hendriks WT, Trevisan M, Gupta RM, Moisan A, Banks E, Friesen M, Schinzel RT, Xia F, Tang A, Xia Y, Figueroa E, Wann A, Ahfeldt T, Daheron L, Zhang F, Rubin LL, Peng LF, Chung RT, Musunuru K, Cowan CA. Cell Stem Cell. 2012 Dec 12. pii: S1934-5909(12)00645-5. doi: 10.1016/j.stem.2012.11.011. PubMed 23246482.
Backbone
  Vector backbone: pCRII-TOPO
  Backbone manufacturer: Invitrogen
  Backbone size w/o insert (bp): 3973
  Vector type: Bacterial Cloning
Growth in bacteria
  Bacterial resistance: Ampicillin and Kanamycin, 100 & 50 μg/mL
  Growth temperature: 37°C
  Growth strain: Top10
  Copy number: High Copy
Gene/Insert
  Gene/Insert name: I-GCCC
  Species: Synthetic
  Insert size (bp): 424
  Cloning method: TOPO Cloning
  Sequencing primers: 5′ T7; 3′ M13-rev
Terms and licenses: Academic/Nonprofit Terms; Industry Terms: Not Available to Industry
How to cite: I-GCCC was a gift from Chad Cowan & Kiran Musunuru (Addgene plasmid # 43112 ; http://n2t.net/addgene:43112 ; RRID:Addgene_43112)
