[The description below was written by a language model from this plasmid's Addgene catalogue record.]
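Description:
I-GCCC is a bacterial cloning plasmid built on the commercial pCRII-TOPO backbone (about 4.0 kb without insert), into which a 424 bp synthetic fragment was introduced by TOPO cloning. It is a high-copy plasmid propagated in E. coli and selectable with both ampicillin and kanamycin, reflecting the two resistance markers carried by this backbone. The insert lies between the T7 and M13-reverse primer sites, which are listed as the sequencing primers for verifying it. No feature table accompanies the record, so the positions of the origin, resistance genes and any flanking elements are not documented here.

The record does not describe the insert beyond its name, size and synthetic origin. The plasmid was deposited with a publication describing a TALEN genome-editing system for generating human stem cell-based disease models, and the name is consistent with a library component of that system: a 424 bp fragment is about the size of four TAL effector repeat units, and "GCCC" plausibly denotes the four DNA bases those repeats would recognise, with the "I" prefix possibly indicating the position of the module within an ordered assembly. This interpretation is an inference from the name and context rather than something stated in the catalogue fields.

As a cloning-only vector with no recorded mammalian promoter or expression elements, I-GCCC would serve as a storage and source plasmid from which the synthetic module is recovered for assembly into full-length TALEN constructs, not as a construct that is itself delivered to cells.
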