>Addgene plasmid #43112 | I-GCCC | depositor partial sequence | sequence record 58377 | I-GCCC sequence 424 bps
CGTCTCCTGACCCCAGAGCAGGTCGTGGCAATCGCGAGCAATAACGGCGGAAAACAGGCTTTGGAAACGG
TGCAGAGGCTCCTTCCAGTGCTGTGCCAAGCGCACGGACTCACCCCAGAGCAGGTCGTGGCGATCGCAAG
CCACGACGGAGGAAAGCAAGCCTTGGAAACAGTACAGAGGCTGTTGCCTGTGCTGTGCCAAGCGCACGGC
CTCACCCCAGAGCAGGTCGTGGCGATCGCAAGCCACGACGGAGGAAAGCAAGCCTTGGAAACAGTACAGA
GGCTGTTGCCTGTGCTGTGCCAAGCGCACGGATTAACCCCAGAGCAGGTCGTGGCGATCGCAAGCCACGA
CGGAGGAAAGCAAGCCTTGGAAACAGTACAGAGGCTGTTGCCTGTGCTGTGCCAAGCGCACGGCTTAAGA
GACG
