>Addgene plasmid #43112 | I-GCCC | addgene partial sequence | sequence record 60346 | M13-F20 5'-TGTAAAACGACGGCCAGT-3'
CTATAGGGCGAATTGGGCCCTCTAGATGCATGCTCGAGCGGCCGCCAGTGTGATGGATATCTGCAGAATT
CGCCCTTATATAGATGCCGTCCTAGCGCGTCTCCTGACCCCAGAGCAGGTCGTGGCAATCGCGAGCAATA
ACGGCGGAAAACAGGCTTTGGAAACGGTGCAGAGGCTCCTTCCAGTGCTGTGCCAAGCGCACGGACTCAC
CCCAGAGCAGGTCGTGGCGATCGCAAGCCACGACGGAGGAAAGCAAGCCTTGGAAACAGTACAGAGGCTG
TTGCCTGTGCTGTGCCAAGCGCACGGCCTCACCCCAGAGCAGGTCGTGGCGATCGCAAGCCACGACGGAG
GAAAGCAAGCCTTGGAAACAGTACAGAGGCTGTTGCCTGTGCTGTGCCAAGCGCACGGATTAACCCCAGA
GCAGGTCGTGGCGATCGCAAGCCACGACGGAGGAAAGCAAGCCTTGGAAACAGTACAGAGGCTGTTGCCT
GTGCTGTGCCAAGCGCACGGCTTAAGAGACGTGGGCACAGGAAAGATACTTAAGGGCGAATTCCAGCACA
CTGGCGGCCGTTACTAGTGGATCCGAGCTCGGTACCAAGCTTGATGCATAGCTTGAGTATTCTATAGTGT
CACCTAAATAGCTTGGCGTAATCATGGTCATAGCTGTTTCCTGTGTGAAATTGTTATCCGCTCACAATTC
CACACAACATACGAGCCGGAAGCATAAAGTGTAAAGCCTGGGGTGCCTAATGAGTGAGCTAACTCACATT
AATTGCGTTGCGCTCACTGCCCGCTTTCCAGTCGGGAAACCTGTCGTGCCAGCTGCATTAATGAATCGGC
CAACGCGCGGGGAGAGGCGGTTTGCGTATTGGGCGCTCTTCCGCTTCCTCGCTCACTGACTCGCTGCGCT
CGGTCGTTCGGCTGCGGCGAGCGGTATCAGCTCAC
